Addgene plasmid #245591: pICSL50033
Purpose: Level 0 Golden Gate part C-Terminal Tag with overhangs TTCG - GCTT
Depositing lab: Mark Youles. Depositing organization: Sainsbury Laboratory, Norwich.
Backbone
  Vector backbone: pICSL01003
  Backbone size w/o insert (bp): 2244
  Vector type: Synthetic Biology
Growth in bacteria
  Bacterial resistance: Spectinomycin, 50 μg/mL
  Growth temperature: 37°C
  Growth strain: DH5alpha
  Copy number: High Copy
Gene/Insert
  Gene/Insert name: C-Terminal tag Strep-C3 IM9
  Species: Synthetic
  Insert size (bp): 430
  Mutation: BsaI/BpiI sites removed by point-mutation
  Cloning method: Restriction Enzyme; 5′ cloning site BsaI (destroyed during cloning); 3′ cloning site BsaI (destroyed during cloning)
  Sequencing primers: 5′ TCACATGTTCTTTCCTGCG; 3′ GTCTCATGAGCGGATACATATTTGAATG
Terms and licenses: Academic/Nonprofit Terms; Industry Terms: Not Available to Industry
Depositor comments: Level 0 C-Terminal tag module used for GoldenGate assemblies using the MoClo overhang syntax
How to cite: pICSL50033 was a gift from Mark Youles (Addgene plasmid # 245591 ; http://n2t.net/addgene:245591 ; RRID:Addgene_245591)
