[The description below was written by a language model from this plasmid's Addgene catalogue record and pLannotate feature annotations shown in this document.]
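Description:
pICSL50033 is a Level 0 Golden Gate (MoClo syntax) part plasmid carrying a C-terminal tag module, built in the pICSL01003 synthetic biology backbone. It is a small, high-copy E. coli cloning vector of about 2.7 kb. Replication relies on a ColE1/pUC-type origin, and selection is with spectinomycin through the aadA aminoglycoside adenylyltransferase gene, which lies downstream of an annotated AmpR (bla) promoter. The short integrase, gentamicin acetyltransferase and lacI fragments picked up by automated annotation appear to be remnants of the resistance cassette and backbone rather than functional genes.

The roughly 430 bp synthetic insert is named "Strep-C3 IM9". The feature table confirms the Im9 portion: a coding sequence matching the E. coli colicin E9 immunity protein, a small protein that binds the DNase domain of colicin E9 specifically, which makes it useful as an affinity handle. The Strep and C3 elements are not annotated. By name they presumably correspond to a Strep affinity tag and a 3C-type protease cleavage site upstream of Im9, but the record does not define them. Internal BsaI and BpiI sites were removed by point mutation so that the part is compatible with Type IIS assembly. The module is defined by the overhangs TTCG and GCTT, the standard MoClo position for a C-terminal tag, between a coding sequence lacking a stop codon and a terminator.

The part carries no promoter or terminator of its own. It is intended to be combined with other Level 0 modules in one-pot Golden Gate reactions to build transcription units encoding C-terminally tagged fusion proteins, most plausibly for affinity purification or pull-down, although the record does not state a specific application.
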