Features (pLannotate 1.2.2; 7 found; start..end, strand, type, name):
    168..425     +  CDS            imm (sequence withheld): IMM9_ECOLX - Also known as ceiE9. Experimental evidence at protein level: Swiss-Prot protein existence level 1. This protein is able to protect a cell, which harbors the plasmid ColE9 encoding colicin E9, against colicin E9, it binds specifically to the DNase-type colicin and inhibits its bactericidal activity. From Escherichia coli.
    560..664     +  promoter       AmpR promoter: bla
    655..735     -  CDS            int (fragment): INT2_ECOLX - Protein inferred from homology: Swiss-Prot protein existence level 3. Putative integrase believed to be involved in the insertion of antibiotic resistance genes into plasmids and transposons. From Escherichia coli.
    823..879     +  CDS            GmR (fragment): gentamycin acetyltransferase; aacC1; confers resistance to gentamycin
    886..1674    +  CDS            aadA: S3AD_ECOLX - Experimental evidence at protein level: Swiss-Prot protein existence level 1. Mediates bacterial resistance to the antibiotics streptomycin and spectinomycin. From Escherichia coli.
   1848..2436    +  rep_origin     ori: high-copy-number ColE1/pMB1/pBR322/pUC origin of replication
   2619..2668    +  CDS            lacI (fragment): lac repressor; lacI; The lac repressor binds to the lac operator to inhibit transcription in E. coli. This inhibition can be relieved by adding lactose or isopropyl-β-D-thiogalactopyranoside (IPTG).
>Addgene plasmid #245591 | pICSL50033 | addgene full sequence | sequence record 495511 | Addgene NGS Result
GGTCTCATTCGGGATCAGCTTGGAGCCACCCTCAGTTTGAGAAAGGTGGAGGAAGCGGTGGATCAGCTTG
GTCACACCCTCAATTCGAGAAGGGTGGTTCTGGAGGTGGTGCTAGCCTTGAGGTTTTGTTCCAGGGTCCT
GGAAGCGGAGGTGGATCAGGTGGATCA
[258 nt withheld, positions 168-425]
CTCGAGTGATAAGCTTTGAGACCACGTGGCTCTTCAGTGGACGAAAGGGCCTCGTGATACGCCTATTTTT
ATAGGTTAATGTCATGATAATAATGGTTTCTTAGACGTCAGGTGGCACTTTTCGGGGAAATGTGCGCGGA
ACCCCTATTTGTTTATTTTTCTAAATACATTCAAATATGTATCCGCTCATGAGACAATAACCCTGATAAA
TGCTTCAATAATATTGAAAAAGGAAGAGTATGCGCTCACGCAACTGGTCCAGAACCTTGACCGAACGCAG
CGGTGGTAACGGCGCAGTGGCGGTTTTCATGGCTTGTTATGACTGTTTTTTTTTGGGGTACAGTCTATGC
CTCGGGCATCCAAGCAGCAAGCGCGTTACGCCGTGGGTCGATGTTTGATGTTATGGAGCAGCAACGATGT
TACGCAGCAGGGCAGTCGCCCTAAAACAAAGTTAAACATCATGAGGGAAGCGGTGATCGCCGAAGTATCG
ACTCAACTATCAGAGGTAGTTGGCGTCATCGAGCGCCATCTCGAACCGACGTTGCTGGCCGTACATTTGT
ACGGCTCCGCAGTGGATGGCGGCCTGAAGCCACACAGCGATATTGATTTGCTGGTTACGGTGACCGTAAG
GCTTGATGAAACAACGCGGCGAGCTTTGATCAACGACCTTTTGGAAACTTCGGCTTCCCCTGGAGAGAGC
GAGATTCTCCGCGCTGTAGAAGTCACCATTGTTGTGCACGACGACATCATTCCGTGGCGTTATCCAGCTA
AGCGCGAACTGCAATTTGGAGAATGGCAGCGCAATGACATTCTTGCAGGTATCTTCGAGCCAGCCACGAT
CGACATTGATCTGGCTATCTTGCTGACAAAAGCAAGAGAACATAGCGTTGCCTTGGTAGGTCCAGCGGCG
GAGGAACTCTTTGATCCGGTTCCTGAACAGGATCTATTTGAGGCGCTAAATGAAACCTTAACGCTATGGA
ACTCGCCGCCCGACTGGGCTGGCGATGAGCGAAATGTAGTGCTTACGTTGTCCCGCATTTGGTACAGCGC
AGTAACCGGCAAAATCGCGCCGAAGGATGTCGCTGCCGACTGGGCAATGGAGCGCCTGCCGGCCCAGTAT
CAGCCCGTCATACTTGAAGCTAGACAGGCTTATCTTGGACAAGAAGAAGATCGCTTGGCCTCGCGCGCAG
ATCAGTTGGAAGAATTTGTCCATTACGTAAAAGGCGAGATCACCAAGGTAGTCGGCAAATAACTGTCAGA
CCAAGTTTACTCATATATACTTTAGATTGATTTAAAACTTCATTTTTAATTTAAAAGGATCTAGGTGAAG
ATCCTTTTTGATAATCTCATGACCAAAATCCCTTAACGTGAGTTTTCGTTCCACTGAGCGTCAGACCCCG
TAGAAAAGATCAAAGGATCTTCTTGAGATCCTTTTTTTCTGCGCGTAATCTGCTGCTTGCAAACAAAAAA
ACCACCGCTACCAGCGGTGGTTTGTTTGCCGGATCAAGAGCTACCAACTCTTTTTCCGAAGGTAACTGGC
TTCAGCAGAGCGCAGATACCAAATACTGTTCTTCTAGTGTAGCCGTAGTTAGGCCACCACTTCAAGAACT
CTGTAGCACCGCCTACATACCTCGCTCTGCTAATCCTGTTACCAGTGGCTGCTGCCAGTGGCGATAAGTC
GTGTCTTACCGGGTTGGACTCAAGACGATAGTTACCGGATAAGGCGCAGCGGTCGGGCTGAACGGGGGGT
TCGTGCACACAGCCCAGCTTGGAGCGAACGACCTACACCGAACTGAGATACCTACAGCGTGAGCTATGAG
AAAGCGCCACGCTTCCCGAAGGGAGAAAGGCGGACAGGTATCCGGTAAGCGGCAGGGTCGGAACAGGAGA
GCGCACGAGGGAGCTTCCAGGGGGAAACGCCTGGTATCTTTATAGTCCTGTCGGGTTTCGCCACCTCTGA
CTTGAGCGTCGATTTTTGTGATGCTCGTCAGGGGGGCGGAGCCTATGGAAAAACGCCAGCAACGCGGCCT
TTTTACGGTTCCTGGCCTTTTGCTGGCCTTTTGCTCACATGTTCTTTCCTGCGTTATCCCCTGATTCTGT
GGATAACCGTATTACCGCCTTTGAGTGAGCTGATACCGCTCGCCGCAGCCGAACGACCGAGCGCAGCGAG
TCAGTGAGCGAGGAAGCGGAAGAGCGCCCAATACGCAAACCGCCTCTCCCCGCGCGTTGGCCGATTCATT
AATCACTGT
